>Addgene plasmid #187976 | pET15TV-L-AldA WT | addgene full sequence | sequence record 372579 | Addgene NGS Result
TTCTTGAAGACGAAAGGGCCTCGTGATACGCCTATTTTTATAGGTTAATGTCATGATAATAATGGTTTCT
TAGACGTCAGGTGGCACTTTTCGGGGAAATGTGCGCGGAACCCCTATTTGTTTATTTTTCTAAATACATT
CAAATATGTATCCGCTCATGAGACAATAACCCTGATAAATGCTTCAATAATATTGAAAAAGGAAGAGTAT
GAGTATTCAACATTTCCGTGTCGCCCTTATTCCCTTTTTTGCGGCATTTTGCCTTCCTGTTTTTGCTCAC
CCAGAAACGCTGGTGAAAGTAAAAGATGCTGAAGATCAGTTGGGTGCACGAGTGGGTTACATCGAACTGG
ATCTCAACAGCGGTAAGATCCTTGAGAGTTTTCGCCCCGAAGAACGTTTTCCAATGATGAGCACTTTTAA
AGTTCTGCTATGTGGCGCGGTATTATCCCGTGTTGACGCCGGGCAAGAGCAACTCGGTCGCCGCATACAC
TATTCTCAGAATGACTTGGTTGAGTACTCACCAGTCACAGAAAAGCATCTTACGGATGGCATGACAGTAA
GAGAATTATGCAGTGCTGCCATAACCATGAGTGATAACACTGCGGCCAACTTACTTCTGACAACGATCGG
AGGACCGAAGGAGCTAACCGCTTTTTTGCACAACATGGGGGATCATGTAACTCGCCTTGATCGTTGGGAA
CCGGAGCTGAATGAAGCCATACCAAACGACGAGCGTGACACCACGATGCCTGCAGCAATGGCAACAACGT
TGCGCAAACTATTAACTGGCGAACTACTTACTCTAGCTTCCCGGCAACAATTAATAGACTGGATGGAGGC
GGATAAAGTTGCAGGACCACTTCTGCGCTCGGCCCTTCCGGCTGGCTGGTTTATTGCTGATAAATCTGGA
GCCGGTGAGCGTGGGTCTCGCGGTATCATTGCAGCACTGGGGCCAGATGGTAAGCCCTCCCGTATCGTAG
TTATCTACACGACGGGGAGTCAGGCAACTATGGATGAACGAAATAGACAGATCGCTGAGATAGGTGCCTC
ACTGATTAAGCATTGGTAACTGTCAGACCAAGTTTACTCATATATACTTTAGATTGATTTAAAACTTCAT
TTTTAATTTAAAAGGATCTAGGTGAAGATCCTTTTTGATAATCTCATGACCAAAATCCCTTAACGTGAGT
TTTCGTTCCACTGAGCGTCAGACCCCGTAGAAAAGATCAAAGGATCTTCTTGAGATCCTTTTTTTCTGCG
CGTAATCTGCTGCTTGCAAACAAAAAAACCACCGCTACCAGCGGTGGTTTGTTTGCCGGATCAAGAGCTA
CCAACTCTTTTTCCGAAGGTAACTGGCTTCAGCAGAGCGCAGATACCAAATACTGTCCTTCTAGTGTAGC
CGTAGTTAGGCCACCACTTCAAGAACTCTGTAGCACCGCCTACATACCTCGCTCTGCTAATCCTGTTACC
AGTGGCTGCTGCCAGTGGCGATAAGTCGTGTCTTACCGGGTTGGACTCAAGACGATAGTTACCGGATAAG
GCGCAGCGGTCGGGCTGAACGGGGGGTTCGTGCACACAGCCCAGCTTGGAGCGAACGACCTACACCGAAC
TGAGATACCTACAGCGTGAGCTATGAGAAAGCGCCACGCTTCCCGAAGGGAGAAAGGCGGACAGGTATCC
GGTAAGCGGCAGGGTCGGAACAGGAGAGCGCACGAGGGAGCTTCCAGGGGGAAACGCCTGGTATCTTTAT
AGTCCTGTCGGGTTTCGCCACCTCTGACTTGAGCGTCGATTTTTGTGATGCTCGTCAGGGGGGCGGAGCC
TATGGAAAAACGCCAGCAACGCGGCCTTTTTACGGTTCCTGGCCTTTTGCTGGCCTTTTGCTCACATGTT
CTTTCCTGCGTTATCCCCTGATTCTGTGGATAACCGTATTACCGCCTTTGAGTGAGCTGATACCGCTCGC
CGCAGCCGAACGACCGAGCGCAGCGAGTCAGTGAGCGAGGAAGCGGAAGAGCGCCTGATGCGGTATTTTC
TCCTTACGCATCTGTGCGGTATTTCACACCGCAATGGTGCACTCTCAGTACAATCTGCTCTGATGCCGCA
TAGTTAAGCCAGTATACACTCCGCTATCGCTACGTGACTGGGTCATGGCTGCGCCCCGACACCCGCCAAC
ACCCGCTGACGCGCCCTGACGGGCTTGTCTGCTCCCGGCATCCGCTTACAGACAAGCTGTGACCGTCTCC
GGGAGCTGCATGTGTCAGAGGTTTTCACCGTCATCACCGAAACGCGCGAGGCAGCTGCGGTAAAGCTCAT
CAGCGTGGTCGTGAAGCGATTCACAGATGTCTGCCTGTTCATCCGCGTCCAGCTCGTTGAGTTTCTCCAG
AAGCGTTAATGTCTGGCTTCTGATAAAGCGGGCCATGTTAAGGGCGGTTTTTTCCTGTTTGGTCACTGAT
GCCTCCGTGTAAGGGGGATTTCTGTTCATGGGGGTAATGATACCGATGAAACGAGAGAGGATGCTCACGA
TACGGGTTACTGATGATGAACATGCCCGGTTACTGGAACGTTGTGAGGGTAAACAACTGGCGGTATGGAT
GCGGCGGGACCAGAGAAAAATCACTCAGGGTCAATGCCAGCGCTTCGTTAATACAGATGTAGGTGTTCCA
CAGGGTAGCCAGCAGCATCCTGCGATGCAGATCCGGAACATAATGGTGCAGGGCGCTGACTTCCGCGTTT
CCAGACTTTACGAAACACGGAAACCGAAGACCATTCATGTTGTTGCTCAGGTCGCAGACGTTTTGCAGCA
GCAGTCGCTTCACGTTCGCTCGCGTATCGGTGATTCATTCTGCTAACCAGTAAGGCAACCCCGCCAGCCT
AGCCGGGTCCTCAACGACAGGAGCACGATCATGCGCACCCGTGGCCAGGACCCAACGCTGCCCGAGATGC
GCCGCGTGCGGCTGCTGGAGATGGCGGACGCGATGGATATGTTCTGCCAAGGGTTGGTTTGCGCATTCAC
AGTTCTCCGCAAGAATTGATTGGCTCCAATTCTTGGAGTGGTGAATCCGTTAGCGAGGTGCCGCCGGCTT
CCATTCAGGTCGAGGTGGCCCGGCTCCATGCACCGCGACGCAACGCGGGGAGGCAGACAAGGTATAGGGC
GGCGCCTACAATCCATGCCAACCCGTTCCATGTGCTCGCCGAGGCGGCATAAATCGCCGTGACGATCAGC
GGTCCAATGATCGAAGTTAGGCTGGTAAGAGCCGCGAGCGATCCTTGAAGCTGTCCCTGATGGTCGTCAT
CTACCTGCCTGGACAGCATGGCCTGCAACGCGGGCATCCCGATGCCGCCGGAAGCGAGAAGAATCATAAT
GGGGAAGGCCATCCAGCCTCGCGTCGCGAACGCCAGCAAGACGTAGCCCAGCGCGTCGGCCGCCATGCCG
GCGATAATGGCCTGCTTCTCGCCGAAACGTTTGGTGGCGGGACCAGTGACGAAGGCTTGAGCGAGGGCGT
GCAAGATTCCGAATACCGCAAGCGACAGGCCGATCATCGTCGCGCTCCAGCGAAAGCGGTCCTCGCCGAA
AATGACCCAGAGCGCTGCCGGCACCTGTCCTACGAGTTGCATGATAAAGAAGACAGTCATAAGTGCGGCG
ACGATAGTCATGCCCCGCGCCCACCGGAAGGAGCTGACTGGGTTGAAGGCTCTCAAGGGCATCGGTCGAG
ATCCCGGTGCCTAATGAGTGAGCTAACTTACATTAATTGCGTTGCGCTCACTGCCCGCTTTCCAGTCGGG
AAACCTGTCGTGCCAGCTGCATTAATGAATCGGCCAACGCGCGGGGAGAGGCGGTTTGCGTATTGGGCGC
CAGGGTGGTTTTTCTTTTCACCAGTGAGACGGGCAACAGCTGATTGCCCTTCACCGCCTGGCCCTGAGAG
AGTTGCAGCAAGCGGTCCACGCTGGTTTGCCCCAGCAGGCGAAAATCCTGTTTGATGGTGGTTAACGGCG
GGATATAACATGAGCTGTCTTCGGTATCGTCGTATCCCACTACCGAGATATCCGCACCAACGCGCAGCCC
GGACTCGGTAATGGCGCGCATTGCGCCCAGCGCCATCTGATCGTTGGCAACCAGCATCGCAGTGGGAACG
ATGCCCTCATTCAGCATTTGCATGGTTTGTTGAAAACCGGACATGGCACTCCAGTCGCCTTCCCGTTCCG
CTATCGGCTGAATTTGATTGCGAGTGAGATATTTATGCCAGCCAGCCAGACGCAGACGCGCCGAGACAGA
ACTTAATGGGCCCGCTAACAGCGCGATTTGCTGGTGACCCAATGCGACCAGATGCTCCACGCCCAGTCGC
GTACCGTCTTCATGGGAGAAAATAATACTGTTGATGGGTGTCTGGTCAGAGACATCAAGAAATAACGCCG
GAACATTAGTGCAGGCAGCTTCCACAGCAATGGCATCCTGGTCATCCAGCGGATAGTTAATGATCAGCCC
ACTGACGCGTTGCGCGAGAAGATTGTGCACCGCCGCTTTACAGGCTTCGACGCCGCTTCGTTCTACCATC
GACACCACCACGCTGGCACCCAGTTGATCGGCGCGAGATTTAATCGCCGCGACAATTTGCGACGGCGCGT
GCAGGGCCAGACTGGAGGTGGCAACGCCAATCAGCAACGACTGTTTGCCCGCCAGTTGTTGTGCCACGCG
GTTGGGAATGTAATTCAGCTCCGCCATCGCCGCTTCCACTTTTTCCCGCGTTTTCGCAGAAACGTGGCTG
GCCTGGTTCACCACGCGGGAAACGGTCTGATAAGAGACACCGGCATACTCTGCGACATCGTATAACGTTA
CTGGTTTCACATTCACCACCCTGAATTGACTCTCTTCCGGGCGCTATCATGCCATACCGCGAAAGGTTTT
GCGCCATTCGATGGTGTCCGGGATCTCGACGCTCTCCCTTATGCGACTCCTGCATTAGGAAGCAGCCCAG
TAGTAGGTTGAGGCCGTTGAGCACCGCCGCCGCAAGGAATGGTGCATGCAAGGAGATGGCGCCCAACAGT
CCCCCGGCCACGGGGCCTGCCACCATACCCACGCCGAAACAAGCGCTCATGAGCCCGAAGTGGCGAGCCC
GATCTTCCCCATCGGTGATGTCGGCGATATAGGCGCCAGCAACCGCACCTGTGGCGCCGGTGATGCCGGC
CACGATGCGTCCGGCGTAGAGGATCGAGATCTCGATCCCGCGAAATTAATACGACTCACTATAGGGGAAT
TGTGAGCGGATAACAATTCCCCTCTAGAAATAATTTTGTTTAACTTTAAGAAGGAGATATACCATGGGCA
GCAGCCATCATCATCATCATCACAGCAGCGGCAGAGAAAACTTGTATTTCCAGGGCCATATGCCGTACCA
GTATCCGGCGCTGACCCCGGAACAAAAGAAAGAGCTGAGCGATATCGCGCACCGTATTGTTGCGCCGGGT
AAAGGTATCCTGGCGGCGGATGAAAGCACCGGTAGCATCGCGAAACGTCTGCAGAGCATTGGCACCGAGA
ACACCGAGGAAAACCGTCGTTTCTACCGTCAACTGCTGCTGACCGCGGACGATCGTGTTAACCCGTGCAT
CGGTGGCGTGATTCTGTTCCACGAAACCCTGTATCAGAAGGCGGACGATGGTCGTCCGTTTCCGCAAGTT
ATCAAGAGCAAAGGTGGCGTGGTTGGTATTAAGGTGGATAAAGGCGTGGTTCCGCTGGCGGGTACCAACG
GTGAAACCACCACCCAAGGTCTGGATGGTCTGAGCGAGCGTTGCGCGCAATACAAGAAAGATGGTGCGGA
CTTTGCGAAGTGGCGTTGCGTTCTGAAAATTGGTGAACACACCCCGAGCGCGCTGGCGATTATGGAGAAC
GCGAACGTGCTGGCGCGTTACGCGAGCATCTGCCAGCGTAACGGTATCGTGCCGATTGTTGAACCGGAGA
TTCTGCCGGACGGCGATCACGACCTGAAACGTTGCCAATATGTGACCGAAAAGGTTCTGGCGGCGGTGTA
CAAAGCGCTGAGCGATCACCACATCTATCTGGAGGGTACCCTGCTGAAGCCGAACATGGTTACCCCGGGC
CACGCGTGCACCCAGAAATTCAGCCACGAGGAAATTGCGATGGCGACCGTGACCGCGCTGCGTCGTACCG
TTCCGCCGGCGGTGACCGGTATTACCTTTCTGAGCGGTGGCCAGAGCGAGGAAGAGGCGAGCATCAACCT
GAACGCGATTAACAAGTGCCCGCTGCTGAAACCGTGGGCGCTGACCTTCAGCTACGGCCGTGCGCTGCAG
GCGAGCGCGCTGAAGGCGTGGGGTGGCAAGAAAGAAAACCTGAAGGCGGCGCAAGAAGAGTACGTTAAAC
GTGCGCTGGCGAACAGCCTGGCGTGCCAGGGTAAATATACCCCGAGCGGTCAAGCGGGTGCGGCGGCGAG
CGAGAGCCTGTTTGTGAGCAACCACGCGTATTGACTCGAGGATCCGGCTGCTAACAAAGCCCGAAAGGAA
GCTGAGTTGGCTGCTGCCACCGCTGAGCAATAACTAGCATAACCCCTTGGGGCCTCTAAACGGGTCTTGA
GGGGTTTTTTGCTGAAAGGAGGAACTATATCCGGATATCCCGCAAGAGGCCCGGCAGTACCGGCATAACC
AAGCCTATGCCTACAGCATCCAGGGTGACGGTGCCGAGGATGACGATGAGCGCATTGTTAGATTTCATAC
ACGGTGCCTGACTGCGTTAGCAATTTAACTGTGATAAACTACCGCATTAAAGCTTATCGATGATAAGCTG
TCAAACATGAGAA
Features (pLannotate 1.2.2; 20 found; start..end, strand, type, name):
    104..208     +  promoter       AmpR promoter: bla
    209..1069    +  CDS            AmpR: β-lactamase; bla; confers resistance to ampicillin, carbenicillin, and related antibiotics
   1240..1828    +  rep_origin     ori: high-copy-number ColE1/pMB1/pBR322/pUC origin of replication
   2014..2153    -  misc_feature   bom: basis of mobility region from pBR322
   2255..2446    -  CDS            rop: Rop protein, which maintains plasmids at low copy number; rop
   2463..2843    +  CDS            YPB1_ECOLX: Protein predicted: Swiss-Prot protein existence level 4. From Escherichia coli.
   3085..3709    -  CDS            TcR (fragment): tetracycline efflux protein; tet; confers resistance to tetracycline
   3724..3745    -  protein_bind   CAP binding site: CAP binding activates transcription in the presence of cAMP. E. coli catabolite activator protein
   3758..4840    -  CDS            lacI: lac repressor; lacI; The lac repressor binds to the lac operator to inhibit transcription in E. coli. This inhibition can be relieved by adding lactose or isopropyl-β-D-thiogalactopyranoside (IPTG).
   4841..4918    -  promoter       lacI promoter: lacI
   4926..5205    -  CDS            TcR (fragment): tetracycline efflux protein; tet; confers resistance to tetracycline
   5227..5245    +  promoter       T7 promoter: promoter for bacteriophage T7 RNA polymerase
   5246..5270    +  protein_bind   lac operator: The lac repressor binds to the lac operator to inhibit transcription in E. coli. This inhibition can be relieved by adding lactose or isopropyl-β-D-thiogalactopyranoside (IPTG). lac repressor encoded by lacI
   5285..5307    +  RBS            RBS: efficient ribosome binding site from bacteriophage T7 gene 10 (Olins and Rangwala, 1989)
   5326..5342    +  CDS            capTEV™ (fragment): composite tag for in vivo biotinylation, TEV protease cleavage, and 6xHis tagging
   5380..6471    +  CDS            ALDOA: ALDOA_HUMAN - Also known as ALDA. Experimental evidence at protein level: Swiss-Prot protein existence level 1. Plays a key role in glycolysis and gluconeogenesis. In addition, may also function as scaffolding protein (By similarity). From Homo sapiens (Human).
   6487..6536    +  CDS            SET1 (fragment): solubility-enhancement tag derived from T7 phage gene 10B
   6544..6591    +  terminator     T7 terminator: transcription terminator for bacteriophage T7 RNA polymerase
   6614..6718    -  CDS            TcR (fragment): tetracycline efflux protein; tet; confers resistance to tetracycline
   6766..6794    -  promoter       tet promoter: E. coli promoter for tetracycline efflux protein gene
