[The description below was written by a language model from this plasmid's Addgene catalogue record and pLannotate feature annotations shown in this document.]
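Description:
pET15TV-L-AldA WT is a bacterial expression plasmid for producing recombinant human aldolase A (ALDOA, fructose-bisphosphate aldolase A, a glycolytic and gluconeogenic enzyme) in E. coli. It is built on the pET15TV-L backbone, a pET-type vector carrying a ColE1/pMB1-family origin together with the pBR322 bom site and the rop gene, and it is selected with ampicillin through the bla β-lactamase gene. The catalogue lists it as high copy, although rop normally moderates copy number. Several tetracycline-resistance fragments and a tet promoter are annotated, but these are interrupted pBR322 remnants rather than a functional marker.

The expression cassette consists of a T7 promoter followed directly by a lac operator, the phage T7 gene 10 ribosome binding site, an N-terminal hexahistidine tag supplied by the backbone, the 1,092 bp aldolase A coding sequence, and a T7 terminator. A short match to a composite His/TEV tag lies upstream of the insert, which fits the recorded His tag and may indicate a TEV protease cleavage site, though the record does not state this explicitly. A small fragment annotated downstream of the insert as a T7 gene 10B-derived solubility tag is probably vector sequence rather than a fusion. The plasmid-borne lacI gene supplies lac repressor, so transcription is held off until induction with IPTG in a host that provides T7 RNA polymerase. The gene was codon optimised, synthesised commercially and inserted between NdeI and XhoI sites, both retained.

This is the wild-type construct, associated with work on substitutions at a rheostat position in aldolase A. The sequenced record is 6,803 nt, shorter than the 8,838 bp total given in the catalogue fields; the record does not explain this discrepancy.
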