Addgene plasmid #187976: pET15TV-L-AldA WT
Purpose: Expresses human aldolase A
Depositing lab: Audrey Lamb. Depositing organization: University of Kansas. Publication: Substitutions at a rheostat position in human aldolase A cause a shift in the conformational population. Fenton KD, Meneely KM, Wu T, Martin TA, Swint-Kruse L, Fenton AW, Lamb AL. Protein Sci. 2022 Feb;31(2):357-370. doi: 10.1002/pro.4222. Epub 2021 Nov 12. PubMed 34734672.
Backbone
  Vector backbone: pET15TV-L
  Backbone manufacturer: Cheryl Arrowsmith
  Backbone size w/o insert (bp): 7746
  Total vector size (bp): 8838
  Vector type: Bacterial Expression
Growth in bacteria
  Bacterial resistance: Ampicillin, 100 μg/mL
  Growth temperature: 37°C
  Growth strain: DH5alpha
  Copy number: High Copy
Gene/Insert
  Gene/Insert name: AldA WT (alt name: human aldolase A)
  Species: H. sapiens (human)
  Insert size (bp): 1092
  GenBank ID: CAG46678.1
  Entrez Gene: ALDOA (a.k.a. ALDA, GSD12, HEL-S-87p)
  Promoter: T7
  Tag / fusion protein: Hexahistag (N terminal on backbone)
  Cloning method: Restriction Enzyme; 5′ cloning site NdeI (not destroyed); 3′ cloning site XhoI (not destroyed)
  Sequencing primers: 5′ ATG CGT CCG GCG TAG A; 3′ TAG TTA TTG CTC AGC GGT GG
Resource information
  A portion of this plasmid was derived from a plasmid made by: Gene was codon optimized and synthesized into pET15TV-L by Genscript
Terms and licenses: Academic/Nonprofit Terms; Industry Terms: Not Available to Industry
How to cite: pET15TV-L-AldA WT was a gift from Audrey Lamb (Addgene plasmid # 187976 ; http://n2t.net/addgene:187976 ; RRID:Addgene_187976)
